Addgene plasmid #188390: NLS-CanlonicSF
Purpose: To explore lactate dynamics in intact systems
Depositing lab: Alejandro San Martín. Depositing organization: Centro de Estudios Cientificos. Publication: Single-Fluorophore Indicator to Explore Cellular and Sub-cellular Lactate Dynamics. Aburto C, Galaz A, Bernier A, Sandoval PY, Holtheuer-Gallardo S, Ruminot I, Soto-Ojeda I, Hertenstein H, Schweizer JA, Schirmeier S, Pastor TP, Mardones GA, Barros LF, San Martin A. ACS Sens. 2022 Oct 28. doi: 10.1021/acssensors.2c00731. PubMed 36306435.
Backbone
  Vector backbone: pCMV-myc-nuc
  Backbone manufacturer: Thermo Scientific
  Backbone size w/o insert (bp): 4843
  Total vector size (bp): 6739
  Vector type: Mammalian Expression
  Selectable markers: Neomycin (select with G418)
Growth in bacteria
  Bacterial resistance: Ampicillin, 100 μg/mL
  Growth temperature: 37°C
  Growth strain: DH5alpha
  Copy number: High Copy
Gene/Insert
  Gene/Insert name: NLS-CanlonicSF
  Species: Synthetic
  Insert size (bp): 1896
  Promoter: CMV
  Tag / fusion protein: NLS (C terminal on insert); myc (C terminal on insert)
  Cloning method: Restriction Enzyme; 5′ cloning site PstI (not destroyed); 3′ cloning site NotI (not destroyed)
  Sequencing primers: 5′ CGCAAATGGGCGGTAGGCGTG; 3′ TAGAAGGCACAGTCGAGG
Terms and licenses: Academic/Nonprofit Terms; Industry Terms: Not Available to Industry
Depositor comments: Please visit https://www.biorxiv.org/content/10.1101/2020.10.01.322404v1 for bioRxiv preprint.
How to cite: NLS-CanlonicSF was a gift from Alejandro San Martín (Addgene plasmid # 188390 ; http://n2t.net/addgene:188390 ; RRID:Addgene_188390)
