[The description below was written by a language model from this plasmid's Addgene catalogue record and pLannotate feature annotations shown in this document.]
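Description:
NLS-CanlonicSF is a 6.7 kb mammalian expression plasmid built on the pCMV-myc-nuc backbone. It encodes a nuclear-targeted version of CanlonicSF, a synthetic, genetically encoded single-fluorophore lactate indicator. The 1.9 kb insert was cloned between PstI and NotI sites, both of which are retained. It sits downstream of the human cytomegalovirus immediate early enhancer and promoter and is terminated by the bovine growth hormone polyadenylation signal.

Automated annotation of the sensor coding region recognises a GFP-type fluorescent protein sequence derived from Aequorea victoria. This is followed by a short fragment with similarity to a bacterial TakP-like solute-binding protein, which is consistent with a fluorescent module joined to a ligand-binding moiety. The record does not describe the sensor architecture in detail, and much of the insert is unannotated. Three tandem copies of the SV40 large T antigen nuclear localization signal lie at the C-terminal end of the fusion. The catalogue also lists a C-terminal myc epitope, although the feature table does not call it. Together these backbone-derived elements direct the sensor to the nucleus and provide a means of immunodetection.

For propagation in bacteria, the plasmid carries a high-copy ColE1/pUC-type origin and a β-lactamase gene under its own promoter for ampicillin selection, along with an f1 phage origin. An SV40 early promoter drives a neomycin phosphotransferase cassette ending in the SV40 polyadenylation signal, which allows G418 selection of stably transfected mammalian cells. The stated purpose is to explore lactate dynamics in intact systems, and this variant reports lactate specifically in the nuclear compartment.
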