Features (pLannotate 1.2.2; 17 found; start..end, strand, type, name):
     12..388     +  enhancer       CMV enhancer: human cytomegalovirus immediate early enhancer
    390..593     +  promoter       CMV promoter: human cytomegalovirus (CMV) immediate early promoter
   1211..1939    +  CDS            cEGFP: cEGFP is a basic (constitutively fluorescent) green fluorescent protein published in 2008, derived from Aequorea victoria.
   1949..2053    +  CDS            takP (fragment): TAKP_RHOS4 - Also known as smoM From Rhodobacter sphaeroides (strain ATCC 17023 / DSM 158 / JCM 6121 / NBRC 12203 / NCIMB 8253 / ATH 2.4.1.) (Cereibacter sphaeroides).
   2450..2470    +  CDS            SV40 NLS: nuclear localization signal of SV40 (simian virus 40) large T antigen
   2474..2494    +  CDS            SV40 NLS: nuclear localization signal of SV40 (simian virus 40) large T antigen
   2498..2518    +  CDS            SV40 NLS: nuclear localization signal of SV40 (simian virus 40) large T antigen
   2602..2809    +  polyA_signal   bGH poly(A) signal: bovine growth hormone polyadenylation signal
   2830..2851    +  promoter       SV40 promoter (fragment): SV40 enhancer and early promoter
   2872..3300    +  rep_origin     f1 ori (sequence partly withheld): f1 bacteriophage origin of replication; arrow indicates direction of (+) strand synthesis
   3314..3643    +  promoter       SV40 promoter: SV40 enhancer and early promoter
   3673..4463    +  CDS            NeoR/KanR (fragment): aminoglycoside phosphotransferase from Tn5; aph(3')-II (or nptII); confers resistance to neomycin, kanamycin, and G418 (Geneticin®)
   4484..4642    +  CDS            ble (fragment): BLE_KLEPN - Experimental evidence at protein level: Swiss-Prot protein existence level 1. Binding protein with a strong affinity to the bleomycin family of antibiotics. Binds to CL990; an antimitotic-antibiotic compound. From Klebsiella pneumoniae.
   4637..4758    +  polyA_signal   SV40 poly(A) signal: SV40 polyadenylation signal
   4962..5550    -  rep_origin     ori: high-copy-number ColE1/pMB1/pBR322/pUC origin of replication
   5721..6581    -  CDS            AmpR: β-lactamase; bla; confers resistance to ampicillin, carbenicillin, and related antibiotics
   6582..6686    -  promoter       AmpR promoter: bla
>Addgene plasmid #188390 | NLS-CanlonicSF | addgene full sequence | sequence record 371413 | Addgene NGS Result
GTACCGAATTCACATTGATTATTGAGTAGTTATTAATAGTAATCAATTACGGGGTCATTAGTTCATAGCC
CATATATGGAGTTCCGCGTTACATAACTTACGGTAAATGGCCCGCCTGGCTGACCGCCCAACGACCCCCG
CCCATTGACGTCAATAATGACGTATGTTCCCATAGTAACGCCAATAGGGACTTTCCATTGACGTCAATGG
GTGGAGTATTTACGGTAAACTGCCCACTTGGCAGTACATCAAGTGTATCATATGCCAAGTACGCCCCCTA
TTGACGTCAATGACGGTAAATGGCCCGCCTGGCATTATGCCCAGTACATGACCTTATGGGACTTTCCTAC
TTGGCAGTACATCTACGGTTAGTCATCGCTATTACCATAGTGATGCGGTTTTGGCAGTACATCAATGGGC
GTGGATAGCGGTTTGACTCACGGGGATTTCCAAGTCTCCACCCCATTGACGTCAATGGGAGTTTGTTTTG
GCACCAAAATCAACGGGACTTTCCAAAATGTCGTAACAACTCCGCCCCATTGACGCAAATGGGCGGTAGG
CGTGTACGGTGGGAGGTCTATATAAGCAGAGCTTTCTGGCTAACTAGAGAACCCACTGCTTACTGGCACG
TGGAAATTAATACGACGTGGCCACCATGGCCCAGGTGCAGCTGCAGACCATGTTTTCTCCTCTGGCGGTG
GCCCAAGCGAGGCGCTACCGTTGGCGCATCCAGACCGCTTGGGATGCGGGCACGGTAGGCTATTCCCTGT
TCCAGAAGTTCACCGAGCGTGTTAAGGAGCTCACCGACGGCCAGTTGGAGGTTCAGCCCTTCCCCGCAGG
GGCCGTGGTGGGCACCTTTGACATGTTTGACGCGGTGAAGACGGGCGTTTTGGACGGGATGAACCCCTTC
ACCCTCGCATGGGCGGGGCGGATGCCGGTGACGGCCTTTCTTTCCTCCTATGCCCTGGGTTTGGACCGGC
CCGACCAGTGGGAGACCTGGTTCTACAGCCTGGGCGGCCTGGACATCGCCCGGAGGGCCTTCGCCGAGCA
GGGGCTTTTCTACGTGGGCCCCGTGCAACACGATTTGAACATCATCCACTCCAAAAAGCCGATCCGTCGC
TTTGAGGATTTCAAAGGGGTAAAGCTGCGGGTGCCGGGCGGAATGATTGCTGAAGTCTTTGCCGCCGCGG
GGGCCTCCACGGTCCTTCTACTAGAAAACGTCTATATCAAGGCCGACAAGCAGAAGAACGGCATCAAGGC
GAACTTCAAGATCCGCCACAACATCGAGGACGGCGGCGTGCAGCTCGCCTACCACTACCAGCAGAACACC
CCCATCGGCGACGGCCCCGTGCTGCTGCCCGACAACCACTACCTGAGCGTCCAGTCCAAGCTGAGCAAAG
ACCCCAACGAGAAGCGCGATCACATGGTCCTGCTGGAGTTCGTGACCGCCGCCGGGATCACTCTCGGCAT
GGACGAGCTGTACAAGGGTGGTACCGGTGGATCTATGGTGAGCAAGGGCGAGGAGCTGTTCACCGGGGTG
GTGCCCATCCTGGTCGAGCTGGACGGCGACGTAAACGGCCACAAGTTCAGCGTGTCCGGCGAGGGCGAGG
GCGATGCCACCTACGGCAAGCTGACCCTGAAGTTCATCTGCACCACCGGCAAGCTGCCCGTGCCCTGGCC
CACCCTCGTGACCACCCTGACCTACGGCGTGCAGTGCTTCAGCCGCTACCCCGACCACATGAAGCAGCAC
GACTTCTTCAAGTCCGCCATGCCCGAAGGCTACATCCAGGAGCGCACCATCTTCTTCAAGGACGACGGCA
ACTACAAGACCCGCGCCGAGGTGAAGTTCGAGGGCGACACCCTGGTGAACCGCATCGAGCTGAAGGGCAT
CGACTTCAAGGAGGACGGCAACATCCTGGGGCACAAGCTGGAGTACAACACCAGACCCGGAGGCGAGGTC
TATCCTGCCTTGGAGCGTGGGGTCATTGATGCGGCCGACTTTGTGGGGCCTGCGGTCAACTACAATCTGG
GCTTCCACCAGGTGGCCAAGTACATCATTATGGGGCCCCCGGAGACCCCGGCCATCCATCAGCCGGTGGA
CCTTATGGACTTCACCATCAACCTCAATCGGTGGCGGTCGCTACCCAAGCCTTTGCAAGAGCGTTTCATC
GCCGCTGTTCACGAATACAGTTGGATTCACTACGCCGGGATTCAAAAGGCCAACCTCGAGGCCTGGCCCA
AGTACCGCCAGGCGGGTGTGGAGGTCATCCGCCTGTCTAACGAGGACGTGCGCAAGTTCCGCCGTCTGGC
CATCCCCATCTGGTTCAAGTGGGCCAAGATGGACAAGTACTCGCGGGAGGCCTTCGCCAGCCAGCTGGAG
TACATGAAGGGCATCGGCTACGTTACGGACGAGGAGCTCAAGGGGCTTTCCCTTGAGGCGGCCGCAGATC
CAAAAAAGAAGAGAAAGGTAGATCCAAAAAAGAAGAGAAAGGTAGATCCAAAAAAGAAGAGAAAGGTAGA
TACGGCCGCAGAACAAAAACTCATCTCAGAAGAGGATCTGAATGGGGCCGCATAGTCTAGAAGCTCGCTG
ATCAGCCTCGACTGTGCCTTCTAGTTGCCAGCCATCTGTTGTTTGCCCCTCCCCCGTGCCTTCCTTGACC
CTGGAAGGTGCCACTCCCACTGTCCTTTCCTAATAAAATGAGGAAATTGCATCGCATTGTCTGAGTAGGT
GTCATTCTATTCTGGGGGGTGGGGTGGGGCAGGACAGCAAGGGGGAGGATTGGGAAGACAATAGCAGGCA
TGCTGGGGATGGCCCGGGCTCTATGGCTTCTGAGGCGGAAAGAACCAGCTGGGGCTCTAGGGGGTATCCC
C
[124 nt withheld, positions 2872-2995]
C
[72 nt withheld, positions 2997-3068]
TCCCCCAAAAAACTTGATTA
[49 nt withheld, positions 3089-3137]
CCTTTGACGTTGGAGTCCACGTTCTTT
[37 nt withheld, positions 3165-3201]
ACCCTATCTCGGTCTATTCTTTTGATTTATAAGGGATTTTGCCGATTTCGGCCTATTGGTTAAAAAATGA
GCTGATTTAACAAAAATTTAACGCGAATTAATTCTGTGGAATGTGTGTCAGTTAGGGTGTGGAAAGTCCC
CAGGCTCCCCAGCAGGCAGAAGTATGCAAAGCATGCATCTCAATTAGTCAGCAACCAGGTGTGGAAAGTC
CCCAGGCTCCCCAGCAGGCAGAAGTATGCAAAGCATGCATCTCAATTAGTCAGCAACCATAGTCCCGCCC
CTAACTCCGCCCATCCCGCCCCTAACTCCGCCCAGTTCCGCCCATTCTCCGCCCCTAGGCTGACTAATTT
TTTTTATTTATGCAGAGGCCGAGGCCGCCTCTGCCTCTGAGCTATTCCAGAAGTAGTGAGGAGGCTTTTT
TGGAGGCCTAGGCTTTTGCAAAAAGCTCCCCCCCCGGGAGGTCCACAATGGTTGAACAAGATGGATTGCA
CGCAGGTTCTCCGGCCGCTTGGGTGGAGAGGCTATTCGGCTATGACTGGGCACAACAGACAATCGGCTGC
TCTGATGCCGCCGTGTTCCGGCTGTCAGCGCAGGGGCGCCCGGTTCTTTTTGTCAAGACCGACCTGTCCG
GTGCCCTGAATGAACTCCAGGACGAGGCAGCGCGGCTATCGTGGCTGGCCACGACGGGCGTTCCTTGCGC
AGCTGTGCTCGACGTTGTCACTGAAGCGGGAAGGGACTGGCTGCTATTGGGCGAAGTGCCGGGGCAGGAT
CTCCTGTCATCTCACCTTGCTCCTGCCGAGAAAGTATCCATCATGGCTGATGCAATGCGGCGGCTGCATA
CGCTTGATCCGGCTACCTGCCCATTCGACCACCAAGCGAAACATCGCATCGAGCGAGCACGTACTCGGAT
GGAAGCCGGTCTTGTCGATCAGGATGATCTGGACGAAGAGCATCAGGGGCTCGCGCCAGCCGAACTGTTC
GCCAGGCTCAAGGCGCGTATGCCCGACGGCGAGGATCTCGTCGTGACTCATGGCGATGCCTGCTTGCCGA
ATATCATGGTGGAAAATGGCCGCTTTTCTGGATTCATCGACTGTGGCCGGCTGGGTGTGGCGGACCGCTA
TCAGGACATAGCGTTGGCTACCCGTGATATTGCTGAAGAGCTTGGCGGCGAATGGGCTGACCGCTTCCTC
GTGCTTTACGGTATCGCCGCTCCCGATTCGCAGCGCATCGCCTTCTATCGCCTTCTTGACGAGTTCTTCT
GAGCGGGACTCTGGGGTTCGAAATGACCGACCAAGCGACGCCCAACCTGCCATCACGAGATTTCGATTCC
ACCGCCGCCTTCTATGAAAGGTTGGGCTTCGGAATCGTTTTCCGGGACGCCGGCTGGATGATCCTCCAGC
GCGGGGATCTCATGCTGGAGTTCTTCGCCCACCCCAACTTGTTTATTGCAGCTTATAATGGTTACAAATA
AAGCAATAGCATCACAAATTTCACAAATAAAGCATTTTTTTCACTGCATTCTAGTTGTGGTTTGTCCAAA
CTCATCAATGTATCTTATCATGTCTGTATACCGTCGATCTTTCCGCTTCCTCGCTCACTGACTCGCTGCG
CTCGGTCGTTCGGCTGCGGCGAGCGGTATCAGCTCACTCAAAGGCGGTAATACGGTTATCCACAGAATCA
GGGGATAACGCAGGAAAGAACATGTGAGCAAAAGGCCAGCAAAAGGCCAGGAACCGTAAAAAGGCCGCGT
TGCTGGCGTTTTTCCATAGGCTCCGCCCCCCTGACGAGCATCACAAAAATCGACGCTCAAGTCAGAGGTG
GCGAAACCCGACAGGACTATAAAGATACCAGGCGTTTCCCCCTGGAAGCTCCCTCGTGCGCTCTCCTGTT
CCGACCCTGCCGCTTACCGGATACCTGTCCGCCTTTCTCCCTTCGGGAAGCGTGGCGCTTTCTCATAGCT
CACGCTGTAGGTATCTCAGTTCGGTGTAGGTCGTTCGCTCCAAGCTGGGCTGTATGCACGAACCCCCCGT
TCAGCCCGACCGCTGCGCCTTATCCGGTAACTATCGTCTTGAGTCCAACCCGGTAAGACACGACTTATCG
CCACTGGCAGCAGCCACTGGTAACAGGATTAGCAGAGCGAGGTATGTAGGCGGTGCTACAGAGTTCTTGA
AGTGGTGGCCTAACTACGGCTACACTAGAAGAACAGTATTTGGTATCTGCGCTCTGCTGAAGCCAGTTAC
CTTCGGAAAAAGAGTTGGTAGCTCTTGATCCGGCAAACAAACCACCGCTGGTAGCGGTGGTTTTTTTGTT
TGCAAGCAGCAGATTACGCGCAGAAAAAAAGGATCTCAAGAAGATCCTTTGATCTTTTCTACGGGGTCTG
ACGCTCAGTGGAACGAAAACTCACGTTAAGGGATTTTGGTCATGAGATTATCAAAAAGGATCTTCACCTA
GATCCTTTTAAATTAAAAATGAAGTTTTAAATCAATCTAAAGTATATATGAGTAAACTTGGTCTGACAGT
TACCAATGCTTAATCAGTGAGGCACCTATCTCAGCGATCTGTCTATTTCGTTCATCCATAGTTGCCTGAC
TCCCCGTCGTGTAGATAACTACGATACGGGAGGGCTTACCATCTGGCCCCAGTGCTGCAATGATACCGCG
AGACCCACGCTCACCGGCTCCAGATTTATCAGCAATAAACCAGCCAGCCGGAAGGGCCGAGCGCAGAAGT
GGTCCTGCAACTTTATCCGCCTCCATCCAGTCTATTAATTGTTGCCGGGAAGCTAGAGTAAGTAGTTCGC
CAGTTAATAGTTTGCGCAACGTTGTTGCCATTGCTACAGGCATCGTGGTGTCACGCTCGTCGTTTGGTAT
GGCTTCATTCAGCTCCGGTTCCCAACGATCAAGGCGAGTTACATGATCCCCCATGTTGTGCAAAAAAGCG
GTTAGCTCCTTCGGTCCTCCGATCGTTGTCAGAAGTAAGTTGGCCGCAGTGTTATCACTCATGGTTATGG
CAGCACTGCATAATTCTCTTACTGTCATGCCATCCGTAAGATGCTTTTCTGTGACTGGTGAGTACTCAAC
CAAGTCATTCTGAGAATAGTGTATGCGGCGACCGAGTTGCTCTTGCCCGGCGTCAATACGGGATAATACC
GCGCCACATAGCAGAACTTTAAAAGTGCTCATCATTGGAAAACGTTCTTCGGGGCGAAAACTCTCAAGGA
TCTTACCGCTGTTGAGATCCAGTTCGATGTAACCCACTCGGGCACCCAACTGATCTTCAGCATCTTTTAC
TTTCACCAGCGTTTCTGGGTGAGCAAAAACAGGAAGGCAAAATGCCGCAAAAAAGGGAATAAGGGCGACA
CGGAAATGTTGAATACTCATACTCTTCCTTTTTCAATATTATTGAAGCATTTATCAGGGTTATTGTCTCA
TGAGCGGATACATATTTGAATGTATTTAGAAAAATAAACAAATAGGGGTTCCGCGCACATTTCCCCGAAA
AGTGCCACCTGACGTCAGATCGACGGATCGGGAGATCG
